>Addgene plasmid #166850 | pcDNA3.1-SARS2-Spike-D614G | addgene full sequence | sequence record 334274 | Addgene NGS Result
CCTCTGCATAAATAAAAAAAATTAGTCAGCCATGGGGCGGAGAATGGGCGGAACTGGGCGGAGTTAGGGG
CGGGATGGGCGGAGTTAGGGGCGGGACTATGGTTGCTGACTAATTGAGATGCATGCTTTGCATACTTCTG
CCTGCTGGGGAGCCTGGGGACTTTCCACACCTGGTTGCTGACTAATTGAGATGCATGCTTTGCATACTTC
TGCCTGCTGGGGAGCCTGGGGACTTTCCACACCCTAACTGACACACATTCCACAGAATTAATTCGCGTTA
AATTTTTGTTAAATCAGCTCATTTTTTAACCAATAGGCCGAAATCGGCAAAATCCCTTATAAATCAAAAG
AATAGACCGAGATAGGGT
[37 nt withheld, positions 369-405]
AAAGAACGTGGACTCCAACGTCAAAGG
[49 nt withheld, positions 433-481]
T
[91 nt withheld, positions 483-573]
G
[124 nt withheld, positions 575-698]
GGGGATACCCCCTAGAGCCCCAGCTGGTTCTTTCCGCCTCAGAAGCCATAGAGCCCACCGCATCCCCAGC
ATGCCTGCTATTGTCTTCCCAATCCTCCCCCTTGCTGTCCTGCCCCACCCCACCCCCCAGAATAGAATGA
CACCTACTCAGACAATGCGATGCAATTTCCTCATTTTATTAGGAAAGGACAGTGGGAGTGGCACCTTCCA
GGGTCAAGGAAGGCACGGGGGAGGGGCAAACAACAGATGGCTGGCAACTAGAAGGCACAGTCGAGGCTGA
TCAGCGGGTTTAAACGGGCCCTCTAGACTCGAGCTAAGCGGGAGCGACCTGGGATGTCTCGGTGGAGCCT
GTATAGTGCAGTTTGACGCCCTTCAGCACGGGCTCGCTATCGTCCTCATCGAACTTGCAGCAGCTGCCGC
AGGAGCAGCAGCCCTTCAGGCAGCTGCAGCAGGAGGTCATGCAGCACAGCATGATGGTCACCATCACGAT
GGCGATCAGGCCGGCGATGAAGCCCAGCCAGATGTACCATGGCCACTTGATGTACTGCTCGTACTTGCCC
AGCTCCTGCAGATCGATCAGGGACTCGTTCAGATTCTTGGCCACCTCGTTCAGGCGGTCGATCTCCTTCT
GGATGTTCACCACGCTGGCATTGATGCCGGAGATGTCGCCCAGATCCACGTCGGGGCTGGTGTGATTCTT
GAAGTACTTATCCAGCTCCTCCTTGAAGGAGTCCAGCTCTGGCTGCAGGGGATCGTACACGGTATTGTTC
ACGATTCCGATGACCACGTCGCAGTTGCCGCTCACGAAGGTATTGTCGGTGGTGATGATCTGGGGCTCGT
AGAAATTGCGCTGGGTCACGAACCAGTGGGTGCCGTTGGACACGAACACGCCCTCGCGTGGGAAGTGAGC
CTTGCCATCGTGGCAGATAGCTGGAGCGGTGGTGAAGTTCTTCTCCTGGGCTGGCACGTAGGTCACGTGC
AGGAACACCACTCCGTGTGGGGCGCTCTGTGGGAAGGACATCAGGTGGTAGCCCTTGCCGCAGAAGTCCA
CCCTCTTGCTCTGTCCCAGCACGCACTCGGACATCTTGGTAGCAGCCAGATTGGCGCTGGCCCTGATCTC
AGCAGCCCTGATCAGCTGCTGGGTCACGTAGGTCTGCAGGGACTGCAGGCGGCCGGTGATCAGCCTATCG
ATCTGCACCTCAGCCTCCACCTTGTCCAGGCGGCTCAGGATATCATTCAGCACGCTGGAGATGGCGCCGA
AGTTGCTGGACAGCTGCTTCACCAGGGTATTCAGGGCCTGGGCGTTCTGATTCACCACATCCTGCAGCTT
GCCCAGGGCACTGGCGGTGCTGGACAGGGAGTCCTGGATCTTGCCGATGGCGGAGTTGAACTGATTGGCG
ATCAGCTTCTGGTTCTCGTACAGCACATTCTGGGTCACGCCGATGCCGTTGAAGCGGTAGGCCATCTGCA
TGGCGAAGGGGATCTGCAGGGCGGCTCCAGCGCCGAAGGTCCATCCGCTGGTGATGGTTCCGGCCAGCAG
GGCGGAGGTGTACTGAGCGATCATCTCATCGGTCAGCAGTGGTGGCAGCACGGTCAGGCCATTGAACTTC
TGGGCGCAGATCAGGTCGCGGGCAGCGATGTCGCCCAGGCAATCGCCGTACTGCTTGATGAAGCCGGCAT
CGGCCAGGGTCACCTTGTTGAACAGCAGGTCCTCGATGAAGCTGCGCTTGGAGGGCTTGCTTGGATCGGG
CAGGATCTGGCTGAAATTGAAGCCGCCGAAGTCCTTGATTGGGGGGGTCTTGTAGATCTGCTTCACCTGG
GCGAACACCTCCTGGGTGTTCTTATCCTGCTCCACAGCGATTCCGGTCAGGGCGCGATTCAGCTGGGTGC
AGAAGCTGCCGTACTGCAGCAGCAGGTTGCTGCACTCGGTGGAATCGCCGCAGATGTACATGGTGCAGTC
CACGCTGGTCTTGGTCATGGACACGGGCAGGATCTCGGTGGTCACGGAGATGGTGAAGTTGGTTGGGATG
GCGATGGAATTGTTGCTGTAGGCCACGCTATTCTCGGCGCCCAGGGACATGGTGTAGGCGATGATGGACT
GGCTGGCCACGCTGCGAGCCCTCCTTGGGGAGTTGGTCTGGGTCTGGTAGCTGGCGCAGATTCCAGCTCC
GATTGGGATGTCGCACTCGTAGGAATTGTTCACGTGCTCAGCTCCGATCAGGCATCCGGCGCGGGTCTGG
AACACGTTGGATCCGGTGCTGTACACGCGCCAGGTTGGGGTCAGCTGATCAGCGTGGATAGCCACTGGCA
CCTCGGTGCAATTCACGCCCTGGTACAGCACGGCCACCTGGTTGCTGGTATTGGTTCCTGGGGTGATCAC
GCTCACGCCGCCGAAGGAGCATGGGGTGATATCCAGGATCTCCAGGGTCTGTGGGTCGCGCACGGCGTCG
GTGGTATCAGCGATGTCCCTTCCGAACTGCTGGAATGGCAGGAACTTCTTGTTGGACTCGGTCAGCACGC
CGGTTCCGGTCAGGCCGTTGAAATTGAAGTTCACGCACTTGTTCTTCACCAGATTGGTGCTCTTCTTTGG
TCCGCACACGGTAGCTGGAGCGTGCAGCAGCTCGAAGGACAGCACCACCACCCTGTATGGCTGGTATCCC
ACTCCGTTGGTTGGCTGGAAGCCGTAGCTCTGCAGGGGGAAGTAGCAGTTGAAGCCCTCCACTCCATTGC
ATGGGGTGCTTCCAGCCTGGTAGATCTCGGTGGAGATGTCGCGCTCGAATGGCTTCAGATTGGACTTGCG
GAACAGGCGGTACAGGTAATTGTAGTTGCCGCCCACTTTGCTATCCAGATTGTTGGAGTTCCAGGCGATC
ACGCAGCCGGTGAAATCGTCGGGCAGCTTGTAATTGTAGTCAGCGATCTTGCCGGTCTGTCCTGGAGCGA
TCTGGCGCACCTCGTCGCCCCTGATCACGAAGCTATCGGCGTACACGTTGGTGAAGCACAGATCATTCAG
CTTGGTGGGGGACACGCCGTAGCACTTGAAGGTGGAGAAGCTGGCGGAGTTGTACAGCACGCTGTAGTCG
GCCACGCAGTTGGAGATGCGCTTGCGATTCCAAGCGTACACGCTGGCGAACCTGGTAGCGTTGAACACCT
CGCCGAATGGGCACAGGTTGGTGATATTGGGGAAGCGCACGATGCTCTCGGTTGGCTGCACGCGGAAATT
GGAGGTCTGGTAGATGCCCTTCTCCACGGTGAAGCTCTTCAGGGTGCACTTTGTCTCGGACAGTGGATCC
AGGGCGCAATCCACGGCGTCGGTGATGGTGCCATTCTCGTTGTACTTCAGCAGGAAGGTGCGGGGCTGCA
GGTAGCCCACGTAGTAGGCAGCAGCTCCAGCGGTCCATCCGCTGGAGCTGTCGCCTGGGGTCAGGTAGCT
GCGGTGCAGGGCCAGCAGGGTCTGGAACCTGGTGATGTTGATGCCGATTGGCAGATCCACCAGTGGCTCC
AGGGCGCTGAAGCCCTGTGGCAGGTCGCGCACCAGGTTGATGGGGGTGTGCTTGGAGTAGATCTTGAAGT
AGCCATCGATATTCTTGAACACGAACTCGCGCAGGTTCTTGAAATTGCCCTGCTTGCCCTCCAGGTCCAT
CAGGAAGGGCTGGGACACGTACTCGAAGGTGCAATTGTTGGCGGAGCTGTACACGCGGAACTCGCTCTCC
ATCCAGGACTTATTGTTCTTGTGGTAGTACACGCCCAGGAATGGATCATTGCAGAACTGGAACTCGCACA
CCTTGATGACCACGTTGGTGGCATTGTTCACGATCAGCAGGCTCTGGGTCTTGGAGTCCAGGGTGGTGCC
GAAGATCCAGCCGCGGATGATGTTGCTCTTCTCGGTGGAGGCGAAGTACACGCCATCGTTGAATGGCAGC
ACGGGATTGTCGAACCGCTTGGTGCCATTGGTGCCGCTCACGTGGATGGCGTGGAACCAGGTCACGTTGC
TGAAGAAGGGCAGGAACAGATCCTGGGTGGAGTGCAGCACGGAGCTGCGGAACACCTTGTCTGGGTAGTA
CACGCCGCGGGTGAAGGAGTTAGTATAGGCAGGAGGCAGCTGGGTTCTAGTAGTCAGGTTCACGCACTGA
GACGAGACCAGAGGCAGCAGGACCAGGAAGACAAACATGCTAGCCAGCTTGGGTCTCCCTATAGTGAGTC
GTATTAATTTCGATAAGCCAGTAAGCAGTGGGTTCTCTAGTTAGCCAGAGAGCTCTGCTTATATAGACCT
CCCACCGTACACGCCTACCGCCCATTTGCGTCAATGGGGCGGAGTTGTTACGACATTTTGGAAAGTCCCG
TTGATTTTGGTGCCAAAACAAACTCCCATTGACGTCAATGGGGTGGAGACTTGGAAATCCCCGTGAGTCA
AACCGCTATCCACGCCCATTGATGTACTGCCAAAACCGCATCACCATGGTAATAGCGATGACTAATACGT
AGATGTACTGCCAAGTAGGAAAGTCCCATAAGGTCATGTACTGGGCATAATGCCAGGCGGGCCATTTACC
GTCATTGACGTCAATAGGGGGCGTACTTGGCATATGATACACTTGATGTACTGCCAAGTGGGCAGTTTAC
CGTAAATACTCCACCCATTGACGTCAATGGAAAGTCCCTATTGGCGTTACTATGGGAACATACGTCATTA
TTGACGTCAATGGGCGGGGGTCGTTGGGCGGTCAGCCAGGCGGGCCATTTACCGTAAGTTATGTAACGCG
GAACTCCATATATGGGCTATGAACTAATGACCCCGTAATTGATTACTATTAATAACTAGTCAATAATCAA
TGTCAACGCGTATATCTGGCCCGTACATCGCGAAGCAGCGCAAAACGCCTAACCCTAAGCAGATTCTTCA
TGCAATTGTCGGTCAAGCCTTGCCTTGTTGTAGCTTAAATTTTGCTCGCGCACTACTCAGCGACCTCCAA
CACACAAGCAGGGAGCAGATACTGGCTTAACTATGCGGCATCAGAGCAGATTGTACTGAGAGTGCACCAT
AGGGGATCGGGAGATCTCCCGATCCGTCGACGTCAGGTGGCACTTTTCGGGGAAATGTGCGCGGAACCCC
TATTTGTTTATTTTTCTAAATACATTCAAATATGTATCCGCTCATGAGACAATAACCCTGATAAATGCTT
CAATAATATTGAAAAAGGAAGAGTATGAGTATTCAACATTTCCGTGTCGCCCTTATTCCCTTTTTTGCGG
CATTTTGCCTTCCTGTTTTTGCTCACCCAGAAACGCTGGTGAAAGTAAAAGATGCTGAAGATCAGTTGGG
TGCACGAGTGGGTTACATCGAACTGGATCTCAACAGCGGTAAGATCCTTGAGAGTTTTCGCCCCGAAGAA
CGTTTTCCAATGATGAGCACTTTTAAAGTTCTGCTATGTGGCGCGGTATTATCCCGTATTGACGCCGGGC
AAGAGCAACTCGGTCGCCGCATACACTATTCTCAGAATGACTTGGTTGAGTACTCACCAGTCACAGAAAA
GCATCTTACGGATGGCATGACAGTAAGAGAATTATGCAGTGCTGCCATAACCATGAGTGATAACACTGCG
GCCAACTTACTTCTGACAACGATCGGAGGACCGAAGGAGCTAACCGCTTTTTTGCACAACATGGGGGATC
ATGTAACTCGCCTTGATCGTTGGGAACCGGAGCTGAATGAAGCCATACCAAACGACGAGCGTGACACCAC
GATGCCTGTAGCAATGGCAACAACGTTGCGCAAACTATTAACTGGCGAACTACTTACTCTAGCTTCCCGG
CAACAATTAATAGACTGGATGGAGGCGGATAAAGTTGCAGGACCACTTCTGCGCTCGGCCCTTCCGGCTG
GCTGGTTTATTGCTGATAAATCTGGAGCCGGTGAGCGTGGGTCTCGCGGTATCATTGCAGCACTGGGGCC
AGATGGTAAGCCCTCCCGTATCGTAGTTATCTACACGACGGGGAGTCAGGCAACTATGGATGAACGAAAT
AGACAGATCGCTGAGATAGGTGCCTCACTGATTAAGCATTGGTAACTGTCAGACCAAGTTTACTCATATA
TACTTTAGATTGATTTAAAACTTCATTTTTAATTTAAAAGGATCTAGGTGAAGATCCTTTTTGATAATCT
CATGACCAAAATCCCTTAACGTGAGTTTTCGTTCCACTGAGCGTCAGACCCCGTAGAAAAGATCAAAGGA
TCTTCTTGAGATCCTTTTTTTCTGCGCGTAATCTGCTGCTTGCAAACAAAAAAACCACCGCTACCAGCGG
TGGTTTGTTTGCCGGATCAAGAGCTACCAACTCTTTTTCCGAAGGTAACTGGCTTCAGCAGAGCGCAGAT
ACCAAATACTGTTCTTCTAGTGTAGCCGTAGTTAGGCCACCACTTCAAGAACTCTGTAGCACCGCCTACA
TACCTCGCTCTGCTAATCCTGTTACCAGTGGCTGCTGCCAGTGGCGATAAGTCGTGTCTTACCGGGTTGG
ACTCAAGACGATAGTTACCGGATAAGGCGCAGCGGTCGGGCTGAACGGGGGGTTCGTGCACACAGCCCAG
CTTGGAGCGAACGACCTACACCGAACTGAGATACCTACAGCGTGAGCTATGAGAAAGCGCCACGCTTCCC
GAAGGGAGAAAGGCGGACAGGTATCCGGTAAGCGGCAGGGTCGGAACAGGAGAGCGCACGAGGGAGCTTC
CAGGGGGAAACGCCTGGTATCTTTATAGTCCTGTCGGGTTTCGCCACCTCTGACTTGAGCGTCGATTTTT
GTGATGCTCGTCAGGGGGGCGGAGCCTATGGAAAAACGCCAGCAACGCGGCCTTTTTACGGTTCCTGGCC
TTTTGCTGGCCTTTTGCTCACATGTTCTTTCCTGCGTTATCCCCTGATTCTGTGGATAACCGTATTACCG
CCTTTGAGTGAGCTGATACCGCTCGCCGCAGCCGAACGACCGAGCGCAGCGAGTCAGTGAGCGAGGAAGC
GGAAGAGCGCCCAATACGCAAACCGCCTCTCCCCGCGCGTTGGCCGATTCATTAATGCAGCTGGCACGAC
AGGTTTCCCGACTGGAAAGCGGGCAGTGAGCGCAACGCAATTAATGTGAGTTAGCTCACTCATTAGGCAC
CCCAGGCTTTACACTTTATGCTTCCGGCTCGTATGTTGTGTGGAATTGTGAGCGGATAACAATTTCACAC
AGGAAACAGCTATGACCATGATTACGCCAAGCTCTAGCTAGAGGTCGACGGTATACAGACATGATAAGAT
ACATTGATGAGTTTGGACAAACCACAACTAGAATGCAGTGAAAAAAATGCTTTATTTGTGAAATTTGTGA
TGCTATTGCTTTATTTGTAACCATTATAAGCTGCAATAAACAAGTTGGGGTGGGCGAAGAACTCCAGCAT
GAGATCCCCGCGCTGGAGGATCATCCAGCCGGCGTCCCGGAAAACGATTCCGAAGCCCAACCTTTCATAG
AAGGCGGCGGTGGAATCGAAATCTCGTGATGGCAGGTTGGGCGTCGCTTGGTCGGTCATTTCGAACCCCA
GAGTCCCGCTCAGAAGAACTCGTCAAGAAGGCGATAGAAGGCGATGCGCTGCGAATCGGGAGCGGCGATA
CCGTAAAGCACGAGGAAGCGGTCAGCCCATTCGCCGCCAAGCTCTTCAGCAATATCACGGGTAGCCAACG
CTATGTCCTGATAGCGGTCCGCCACACCCAGCCGGCCACAGTCGATGAATCCAGAAAAGCGGCCATTTTC
CACCATGATATTCGGCAAGCAGGCATCGCCATGGGTCACGACGAGATCCTCGCCGTCGGGCATGCGCGCC
TTGAGCCTGGCGAACAGTTCGGCTGGCGCGAGCCCCTGATGCTCTTCGTCCAGATCATCCTGATCGACAA
GACCGGCTTCCATCCGAGTACGTGCTCGCTCGATGCGATGTTTCGCTTGGTGGTCGAATGGGCAGGTAGC
CGGATCAAGCGTATGCAGCCGCCGCATTGCATCAGCCATGATGGATACTTTCTCGGCAGGAGCAAGGTGA
GATGACAGGAGATCCTGCCCCGGCACTTCGCCCAATAGCAGCCAGTCCCTTCCCGCTTCAGTGACAACGT
CGAGCACAGCTGCGCAAGGAACGCCCGTCGTGGCCAGCCACGATAGCCGCGCTGCCTCGTCCTGCAGTTC
ATTCAGGGCACCGGACAGGTCGGTCTTGACAAAAAGAACCGGGCGCCCCTGCGCTGACAGCCGGAACACG
GCGGCATCAGAGCAGCCGATTGTCTGTTGTGCCCAGTCATAGCCGAATAGCCTCTCCACCCAAGCGGCCG
GAGAACCTGCGTGCAATCCATCTTGTTCAATCATGCGAAACGATCCTCATCCTGTCTCTTGATCAGATCC
GAAAATGGATATACAAGCTCCCGGGAGCTTTTTGCAAAAGCCTAGGCCTCCAAAAAAGCCTCCTCACTAC
TTCTGGAATAGCTCAGAGGCAGAGGCGGCCTCGG
Features (pLannotate 1.2.2; 20 found; start..end, strand, type, name):
    270..698     -  rep_origin     f1 ori (sequence partly withheld): f1 bacteriophage origin of replication; arrow indicates direction of (+) strand synthesis
    719..740     -  promoter       SV40 promoter (fragment): SV40 enhancer and early promoter
    744..968     -  polyA_signal   bGH poly(A) signal: bovine growth hormone polyadenylation signal
   1048..4866    -  CDS            S: SPIKE_SARS2 - Experimental evidence at protein level: Swiss-Prot protein existence level 1. [Spike glycoprotein]: May down-regulate host tetherin (BST2) by lysosomal degradation, thereby counteracting its antiviral activity. From Severe acute respiratory syndrome coronavirus 2 (2019-nCoV) (SARS-CoV-2).
   4886..4904    -  promoter       T7 promoter: promoter for bacteriophage T7 RNA polymerase
   4920..4953    -  LTR            5' LTR (truncated) (fragment): truncated 5' long terminal repeat (LTR) from HIV-1
   4949..5152    -  promoter       CMV promoter: human cytomegalovirus (CMV) immediate early promoter
   5153..5532    -  enhancer       CMV enhancer: human cytomegalovirus immediate early enhancer
   5687..5739    +  misc_feature   bom (fragment): basis of mobility region from pBR322
   5798..5902    +  promoter       AmpR promoter: bla
   5903..6763    +  CDS            AmpR: β-lactamase; bla; confers resistance to ampicillin, carbenicillin, and related antibiotics
   6934..7522    +  rep_origin     ori: high-copy-number ColE1/pMB1/pBR322/pUC origin of replication
   7705..7797    +  CDS            lacI (fragment): lac repressor; lacI; The lac repressor binds to the lac operator to inhibit transcription in E. coli. This inhibition can be relieved by adding lactose or isopropyl-β-D-thiogalactopyranoside (IPTG).
   7810..7831    +  protein_bind   CAP binding site: CAP binding activates transcription in the presence of cAMP. E. coli catabolite activator protein
   7846..7876    +  promoter       lac promoter: promoter for the E. coli lac operon
   7884..7900    +  protein_bind   lac operator: The lac repressor binds to the lac operator to inhibit transcription in E. coli. This inhibition can be relieved by adding lactose or isopropyl-β-D-thiogalactopyranoside (IPTG). lac repressor encoded by lacI
   7973..8094    -  polyA_signal   SV40 poly(A) signal: SV40 polyadenylation signal
   8089..8247    -  CDS            ble (fragment): BLE_KLEPN - Experimental evidence at protein level: Swiss-Prot protein existence level 1. Binding protein with a strong affinity to the bleomycin family of antibiotics. Binds to CL990; an antimitotic-antibiotic compound. From Klebsiella pneumoniae.
   8271..9062    -  CDS            neo: KKA2_KLEPN - Also known as kan, nptII. Experimental evidence at protein level: Swiss-Prot protein existence level 1. Resistance to kanamycin, neomycin, paromomycin, ribostamycin, butirosin and gentamicin B. From Klebsiella pneumoniae.
   9129..256     -  promoter       SV40 promoter (across the origin): SV40 enhancer and early promoter
