[The description below was written by a language model from this plasmid's Addgene catalogue record and pLannotate feature annotations shown in this document.]
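Description:
pcDNA3.1-SARS2-Spike-D614G is a mammalian expression plasmid built on the pcDNA3.1 backbone that drives production of the SARS-CoV-2 spike glycoprotein carrying the D614G substitution. The spike open reading frame, about 3.8 kb, sits downstream of the human cytomegalovirus immediate early enhancer and promoter and is followed by the bovine growth hormone polyadenylation signal, an arrangement that gives strong constitutive transcription after transfection. A T7 promoter lies between the CMV promoter and the coding sequence, a standard pcDNA3.1 element that can be used for in vitro transcription or as a sequencing priming site. According to the catalogue entry the protein carries a C9 epitope tag at its C terminus, which allows detection or capture of the expressed spike. This tag is not annotated separately in the feature table.

In bacteria the plasmid is maintained at high copy through a ColE1/pUC-type origin and selected with ampicillin through the β-lactamase gene. An f1 origin is also present. For mammalian cells, the backbone includes an SV40 enhancer/early promoter driving the neomycin phosphotransferase gene with an SV40 polyadenylation signal, which in principle permits G418 selection of stable transfectants. The short annotations for ble, lacI, bom and an HIV-1 LTR are fragment matches, most likely backbone remnants rather than functional parts. The sequenced record is about 9.2 kb, close to the roughly 9.3 kb listed. The stated purpose is expression of Spike D614G in mammalian cells, and the associated publication examined how this mutation affects SARS-CoV-2 infection of human cell types.
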