Addgene plasmid #166850: pcDNA3.1-SARS2-Spike-D614G
Purpose: For expression of SARS-CoV-2 Spike D614G in mammalian cells (C9 tagged at C-term)
Depositing lab: Neville Sanjana. Depositing organization: New York Genome Center. Publication: The Spike D614G mutation increases SARS-CoV-2 infection of multiple human cell types. Daniloski Z, Jordan TX, Ilmain JK, Guo X, Bhabha G, tenOever BR, Sanjana NE. Elife. 2021 Feb 11;10. pii: 65365. doi: 10.7554/eLife.65365. PubMed 33570490.
Backbone
  Vector backbone: pcDNA3.1
  Backbone size w/o insert (bp): 5500
  Total vector size (bp): 9300
  Vector type: Mammalian Expression
Growth in bacteria
  Bacterial resistance: Ampicillin, 100 μg/mL
  Growth temperature: 37°C
  Growth strain: DH5alpha
  Copy number: High Copy
Gene/Insert
  Gene/Insert name: SARS-CoV-2 Spike (alt name: spike glycoprotein)
  Species: SARS-CoV-2 virus
  Insert size (bp): 3819
  GenBank ID: 43740568
  Entrez Gene: S (a.k.a. GU280_gp02, spike glycoprotein)
  Promoter: CMV
  Tag / fusion protein: C9 (C terminal on insert)
  Cloning method: Unknown
  Sequencing primers: 5′ cgcaaatgggcggtaggcgtg; 3′ ccagaatagaatgacacctac
Terms and licenses: Academic/Nonprofit Terms; Industry Terms
How to cite: pcDNA3.1-SARS2-Spike-D614G was a gift from Neville Sanjana (Addgene plasmid # 166850 ; http://n2t.net/addgene:166850 ; RRID:Addgene_166850)
